>Addgene plasmid #73689 | pAC1447_pmax-Clover_PUFc | depositor full sequence | sequence record 136517 | pAC1447_pmax-Clover_PUFc sequence 4859 bps
TCAATATTGGCCATTAGCCATATTATTCATTGGTTATATAGCATAAATCAATATTGGCTATTGGCCATTG
CATACGTTGTATCTATATCATAATATGTACATTTATATTGGCTCATGTCCAATATGACCGCCATGTTGGC
ATTGATTATTGACTAGTTATTAATAGTAATCAATTACGGGGTCATTAGTTCATAGCCCATATATGGAGTT
CCGCGTTACATAACTTACGGTAAATGGCCCGCCTGGCTGACCGCCCAACGACCCCCGCCCATTGACGTCA
ATAATGACGTATGTTCCCATAGTAACGCCAATAGGGACTTTCCATTGACGTCAATGGGTGGAGTATTTAC
GGTAAACTGCCCACTTGGCAGTACATCAAGTGTATCATATGCCAAGTCCGCCCCCTATTGACGTCAATGA
CGGTAAATGGCCCGCCTGGCATTATGCCCAGTACATGACCTTACGGGACTTTCCTACTTGGCAGTACATC
TACGTATTAGTCATCGCTATTACCATGGTGATGCGGTTTTGGCAGTACACCAATGGGCGTGGATAGCGGT
TTGACTCACGGGGATTTCCAAGTCTCCACCCCATTGACGTCAATGGGAGTTTGTTTTGGCACCAAAATCA
ACGGGACTTTCCAAAATGTCGTAATAACCCCGCCCCGTTGACGCAAATGGGCGGTAGGCGTGTACGGTGG
GAGGTCTATATAAGCAGAGGTCGTTTAGTGAACCGTCAGATCACTAGTAGCTTTATTGCGGTAGTTTATC
ACAGTTAAATTGCTAACGCAGTCAGTGCTCGACTGATCACAGGTAAGTATCAAGGTTACAAGACAGGTTT
AAGGAGGCCAATAGAAACTGGGCTTGTCGAGACAGAGAAGATTCTTGCGTTTCTGATAGGCACCTATTGG
TCTTACTGACATCCACTTTGCCTTTCTCTCCACAGGGAAAAAACAATTGACAAGTTTGTACAAAAAAGCA
GGCTCCGAATTCACCGGTGCCGCCACCATGGTGAGCAAGGGCGAGGAGCTGTTCACCGGGGTGGTGCCCA
TCCTGGTCGAGCTGGACGGCGACGTAAACGGCCACAAGTTCAGCGTCCGCGGCGAGGGCGAGGGCGATGC
CACCAACGGCAAGCTGACCCTGAAGTTCATCTGCACCACCGGCAAGCTGCCCGTGCCCTGGCCCACCCTC
GTGACCACCTTCGGCTACGGCGTGGCCTGCTTCAGCCGCTACCCCGACCACATGAAGCAGCACGACTTCT
TCAAGTCCGCCATGCCCGAAGGCTACGTCCAGGAGCGCACCATCTCTTTCAAGGACGACGGTACCTACAA
GACCCGCGCCGAGGTGAAGTTCGAGGGCGACACCCTGGTGAACCGCATCGAGCTGAAGGGCATCGACTTC
AAGGAGGACGGCAACATCCTGGGGCACAAGCTGGAGTACAACTTCAACAGCCACAACGTCTATATCACGG
CCGACAAGCAGAAGAACGGCATCAAGGCTAACTTCAAGATCCGCCACAACGTTGAGGACGGCAGCGTGCA
GCTCGCCGACCACTACCAGCAGAACACCCCCATCGGCGACGGCCCCGTGCTGCTGCCCGACAACCACTAC
CTGAGCCATCAGTCCGCCCTGAGCAAAGACCCCAACGAGAAGCGCGATCACATGGTCCTGCTGGAGTTCG
TGACCGCCGCCGGGATTACACATGGCATGGACGAGCTGTACAAGTCTAGAGGGCCCTATTCTATAGTGTC
ACCTAAATGCGGAGGCGGCGGTAGCGGGCCGGCCGGGATCCTCCCCCCCAAGAAAAAGAGGAAGGTATCT
AGAGGCCGCAGCCGCCTTTTGGAAGATTTTCGAAACAACCGGTACCCCAATTTACAACTGCGGGAGATTG
CTGGACATATAATGGAATTTTCCCAAGACCAGCATGGGTCCAGATTCATTCAGCTGAAACTGGAGCGTGC
CACACCAGCTGAGCGCCAGCTTGTCTTCAATGAAATCCTCCAGGCTGCCTACCAACTCATGGTGGATGTG
TTTGGTAATTACGTCATTCAGAAGTTCTTTGAATTTGGCAGTCTTGAACAGAAGCTGGCTTTGGCAGAAC
GGATTCGAGGCCACGTCCTGTCATTGGCACTACAGATGTATGGCAGCCGTGTTATCGAGAAAGCTCTTGA
GTTTATTCCTTCAGACCAGCAGAATGAGATGGTTCGGGAACTAGATGGCCATGTCTTGAAGTGTGTGAAA
GATCAGAATGGCAATCACGTGGTTCAGAAATGCATTGAATGTGTACAGCCCCAGTCTTTGCAATTTATCA
TCGACGCGTTTAAGGGACAGGTATTTGCCTTATCCACACATCCTTATGGCTGCCGAGTGATTCAGAGAAT
CCTGGAGCACTGTCTCCCTGACCAGACACTCCCTATTTTAGAGGAGCTTCACCAGCACACAGAGCAGCTG
GTACAGGATCAATATGGAAGTTATGTAATCGAACATGTACTGGAGCACGGTCGTCCTGAGGATAAAAGCA
AAATTGTAGCAGAAATCCGAGGCAATGTACTTGTATTGAGTCAGCACAAATTTGCAAACAATGTTGTGCA
GAAGTGTGTTACTCACGCCTCACGTACGGAGCGCGCTGTGCTCATCGACGAGGTGTGCACCATGAACGAC
GGTCCCCACAGTGCCTTATACACCATGATGAAGGACCAGTATGCCAACTACGTGGTCCAGAAGATGATTG
ACGTGGCGGAGCCAGGCCAGCGGAAGATCGTCATGCATAAGATCCGGCCCCACATCGCAACTCTTCGTAA
GTACACCTATGGCAAGCACATTCTGGCCAAGCTGGAGAAGTACTACATGAAGAACGGTGTTGACTTAGGG
TGATTAATTAAGAATTCGACCCAGCTTTCTTGTACAAAGTGGTTGATATCCAGCACAGTGGCGGCCGCTC
GAGTCTAGAGGGCCCGCGGTTCGAAGGTAAGCCTATCCCTAACCCTCTCCTCGGTCTCGATTCTACGCGT
ACCGGTTAGCAATTGTTTTTTCGATGAGTTTGGACAAACCACAACTAGAATGCAGTGAAAAAAATGCTTT
ATTTGTGAAATTTGTGATGCTATTGCTTTATTTGTAACCATTATAAGCTGCAATAAACAAGTTAACAACA
ACAATTGCATTCATTTTATGTTTCAGGTTCAGGGGGAGGTGTGGGAGGTTTTTTAAAGCAAGTAAAACCT
CTACAAATGTGGTACTTAAGAGGGGGAGACCAAAGGGCGAGACGTTAAGGCCTCACGTGACATGTGAGCA
AAAGGCCAGCAAAAGGCCAGGAACCGTAAAAAGGCCGCGTTGCTGGCGTTTTTCCATAGGCTCCGCCCCC
CTGACGAGCATCACAAAAATCGACGCTCAAGTCAGAGGTGGCGAAACCCGACAGGACTATAAAGATACCA
GGCGTTTCCCCCTGGAAGCTCCCTCGTGCGCTCTCCTGTTCCGACCCTGCCGCTTACCGGATACCTGTCC
GCCTTTCTCCCTTCGGGAAGCGTGGCGCTTTCTCATAGCTCACGCTGTAGGTATCTCAGTTCGGTGTAGG
TCGTTCGCTCCAAGCTGGGCTGTGTGCACGAACCCCCCGTTCAGCCCGACCGCTGCGCCTTATCCGGTAA
CTATCGTCTTGAGTCCAACCCGGTAAGACACGACTTATCGCCACTGGCAGCAGCCACTGGTAACAGGATT
AGCAGAGCGAGGTATGTAGGCGGTGCTACAGAGTTCTTGAAGTGGTGGCCTAACTACGGCTACACTAGAA
GGACAGTATTTGGTATCTGCGCTCTGCTGAAGCCAGTTACCTTCGGAAAAAGAGTTGGTAGCTCTTGATC
CGGCAAACAAACCACGCTGGTAGCGGTGGTTTTTTTGTTTGCAAGCAGCAGATTACGCGCAGAAAAAAAG
GATCTCAAGAAGATCCTTTGATCTTTTCTACGGGGTCTGACGCTCAGTGGAACGAAAACTCACGTTAAGG
GATTTTGGTCATGCCGTCTCAGAAGAACTCGTCAAGAAGGCGATAGAAGGCGATGCGCTGCGAATCGGGA
GCGGCGATACCGTAAAGCACGAGGAAGCGGTCAGCCCATTCGCCGCCAAGCTCTTCAGCAATATCACGGG
TAGCCAACGCTATGTCCTGATAGCGGTCCGCCACACCCAGCCGGCCACAGTCGATGAATCCAGAAAAGCG
GCCATTTTCCACCATGATATTCGGCAAGCAGGCATCGCCATGGGTCACGACGAGATCCTCGCCGTCGGGC
ATGCTCGCCTTGAGCCTGGCGAACAGTTCGGCTGGCGCGAGCCCCTGATGCTCTTCGTCCAGATCATCCT
GATCGACAAGACCGGCTTCCATCCGAGTACGTGCTCGCTCGATGCGATGTTTCGCTTGGTGGTCGAATGG
GCAGGTAGCCGGATCAAGCGTATGCAGCCGCCGCATTGCATCAGCCATGATGGATACTTTCTCGGCAGGA
GCAAGGTGAGATGACAGGAGATCCTGCCCCGGCACTTCGCCCAATAGCAGCCAGTCCCTTCCCGCTTCAG
TGACAACGTCGAGCACAGCTGCGCAAGGAACGCCCGTCGTGGCCAGCCACGATAGCCGCGCTGCCTCGTC
TTGCAGTTCATTCAGGGCACCGGACAGGTCGGTCTTGACAAAAAGAACCGGGCGCCCCTGCGCTGACAGC
CGGAACACGGCGGCATCAGAGCAGCCGATTGTCTGTTGTGCCCAGTCATAGCCGAATAGCCTCTCCACCC
AAGCGGCCGGAGAACCTGCGTGCAATCCATCTTGTTCAATCATAATATTATTGAAGCATTTATCAGGGTT
CGTCTCGTCCCGGTCTCCTCCCATGCATG
Features (pLannotate 1.2.2; 14 found; start..end, strand, type, name):
    140..517     +  enhancer       CMV enhancer: human cytomegalovirus immediate early enhancer
    519..718     +  promoter       CMV promoter: human cytomegalovirus (CMV) immediate early promoter
    813..945     +  intron         chimeric intron: chimera between introns from human β-globin and immunoglobulin heavy chain genes
    960..984     +  protein_bind   attB1: mutant version of attB; recombination site for the Gateway® BP reaction BP Clonase™
   1008..1724    +  CDS            Clover: Clover is a basic (constitutively fluorescent) green/yellow fluorescent protein published in 2012, derived from Aequorea victoria. It is reported to be a rapidly-maturing weak dimer with high acid sensitivity.
   1740..1758    -  promoter       SP6 promoter: promoter for bacteriophage SP6 RNA polymerase
   1824..2870    +  CDS            PUM1 (fragment): PUM1_HUMAN - Also known as KIAA0099 From Homo sapiens (Human).
   2889..2913    -  protein_bind   attB2: mutant version of attB; recombination site for the Gateway® BP reaction BP Clonase™
   2966..3007    +  CDS            V5 tag: epitope tag from simian virus 5
   3062..3143    -  polyA_signal   SV40 poly(A) signal: SV40 polyadenylation signal
   3166..3234    -  CDS            large T antigen (fragment): large T antigen from SV40 (simian virus 40)
   3341..3928    -  rep_origin     ori: high-copy-number ColE1/pMB1/pBR322/pUC origin of replication
   4009..4803    -  CDS            NeoR/KanR: aminoglycoside phosphotransferase from Tn5; aph(3')-II (or nptII); confers resistance to neomycin, kanamycin, and G418 (Geneticin®)
   4804..4830    -  promoter       AmpR promoter (fragment): bla
