[The description below was written by a language model from this plasmid's Addgene catalogue record and pLannotate feature annotations shown in this document.]
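Description:
pAC1447_pmax-Clover_PUFc is a 4,859 bp mammalian expression plasmid built by Gateway recombination into the pAC90-pmax-DEST backbone. It is propagated in E. coli from a high-copy ColE1/pUC-type origin and selected with kanamycin through a Tn5-derived NeoR/KanR gene, which appears to be driven by a fragment of the bla (AmpR) promoter. No dedicated mammalian promoter is annotated for this marker, so the record does not support assuming G418 selection in mammalian cells.

The payload is a synthetic fusion of the bright green/yellow fluorescent protein Clover to PUFc, an engineered RNA-binding domain annotated as a fragment of human PUM1 (Pumilio). The fusion lies between attB1 and attB2 sites left by the Gateway reaction. The catalogue lists the promoter as CAGGS plus a chimeric intron, whereas the feature annotation identifies a CMV enhancer and CMV immediate early promoter followed by the β-globin/immunoglobulin chimeric intron, which typically enhances transcript processing and expression. A V5 epitope tag is annotated just downstream of attB2, although the record does not state whether it is in frame with the fusion. Transcripts terminate at an SV40 polyadenylation signal. The short SP6 promoter hit in the linker between Clover and the PUF domain and the small large T antigen fragment near the poly(A) region are probably incidental annotations.

The plasmid belongs to the Casilio system, a CRISPR-Cas9–Pumilio hybrid for gene regulation and genomic labeling. In that approach, PUF domains fused to effectors are recruited to their cognate binding sites appended to a guide RNA. Here the Clover fusion would serve as a fluorescent module for marking dCas9-targeted genomic loci in live mammalian cells.
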