Addgene plasmid #73689: pAC1447_pmax-Clover_PUFc
Purpose: Clover_PUFc in pmax-DEST expression vector
Depositing lab: Albert Cheng. Depositing organization: Jackson Laboratory. Publication: Casilio: a versatile CRISPR-Cas9-Pumilio hybrid for gene regulation and genomic labeling. Cheng AW, Jillette N, Lee P, Plaskon D, Fujiwara Y, Wang W, Taghbalout A, Wang H. Cell Res. 2016 Feb;26(2):254-7. doi: 10.1038/cr.2016.3. Epub 2016 Jan 15. PubMed 26768771.
Backbone
  Vector backbone: pAC90-pmax-DEST
  Vector type: Mammalian Expression
Growth in bacteria
  Bacterial resistance: Kanamycin, 50 μg/mL
  Growth temperature: 37°C
  Growth strain: DH5alpha
  Copy number: Unknown
Gene/Insert
  Gene/Insert name: Clover_PUFc
  Species: Synthetic
  Promoter: CAGGS + chim intron
  Cloning method: Gateway Cloning
  Sequencing primers: 5′ gggcttgtcgagacagagaagat; 3′ ACCGAGGAGAGGGTTAGGGAT
Terms and licenses: Academic/Nonprofit Terms; Industry Terms: Not Available to Industry
Depositor comments: Please visit http://casil.io for more information, updates and protocols
How to cite: pAC1447_pmax-Clover_PUFc was a gift from Albert Cheng (Addgene plasmid # 73689)
