>Addgene plasmid #73689 | pAC1447_pmax-Clover_PUFc | addgene partial sequence | sequence record 139622 | chim-int-F 5'-TCTTACTGACATCCACTTTGCC-3'
AAGCAGGCTCCGAATTCACCGGTGCCGCCACCATGGTGAGCAAGGGCGAGGAGCTGTTCACCGGGGTGGT
GCCCATCCTGGTCGAGCTGGACGGCGACGTAAACGGCCACAAGTTCAGCGTCCGCGGCGAGGGCGAGGGC
GATGCCACCAACGGCAAGCTGACCCTGAAGTTCATCTGCACCACCGGCAAGCTGCCCGTGCCCTGGCCCA
CCCTCGTGACCACCTTCGGCTACGGCGTGGCCTGCTTCAGCCGCTACCCCGACCACATGAAGCAGCACGA
CTTCTTCAAGTCCGCCATGCCCGAAGGCTACGTCCAGGAGCGCACCATCTCTTTCAAGGACGACGGTACC
TACAAGACCCGCGCCGAGGTGAAGTTCGAGGGCGACACCCTGGTGAACCGCATCGAGCTGAAGGGCATCG
ACTTCAAGGAGGACGGCAACATCCTGGGGCACAAGCTGGAGTACAACTTCAACAGCCACAACGTCTATAT
CACGGCCGACAAGCAGAAGAACGGCATCAAGGCTAACTTCAAGATCCGCCACAACGTTGAGGACGGCAGC
GTGCAGCTCGCCGACCACTACCAGCAGAACACCCCCATCGGCGACGGCCCCGTGCTGCTGCCCGACAACC
ACTACCTGAGCCATCAGTCCGCCCTGAGCAAAGACCCCAACGAGAAGCGCGATCACATGGTCCTGCTGGA
GTTCGTGACCGCCGCCGGGATTACACATGGCATGGACGAGCTGTACAAGTCTAGAGGGCCCTATTCTATA
GTGTCACCTAAATGCGGAGGCGGCGGTAGCGGGCCGGCCGGGATCCTCCCCCCCAAGAAAA
