>Addgene plasmid #73689 | pAC1447_pmax-Clover_PUFc | addgene partial sequence | sequence record 139623 | V5-Rev 5'-ACCGAGGAGAGGGTTAGGGAT-3'
TAGACTCGAGCGGCCGCCACTGTGCTGGATATCAACCACTTTGTACAAGAAAGCTGGGTCGAATTCTTAA
TTAATCACCCTAAGTCAACACCGTTCTTCATGTAGTACTTCTCCAGCTTGGCCAGAATGTGCTTGCCATA
GGTGTACTTACGAAGAGTTGCGATGTGGGGCCGGATCTTATGCATGACGATCTTCCGCTGGCCTGGCTCC
GCCACGTCAATCATCTTCTGGACCACGTAGTTGGCATACTGGTCCTTCATCATGGTGTATAAGGCACTGT
GGGGACCGTCGTTCATGGTGCACACCTCGTCGATGAGCACAGCGCGCTCCGTACGTGAGGCGTGAGTAAC
ACACTTCTGCACAACATTGTTTGCAAATTTGTGCTGACTCAATACAAGTACATTGCCTCGGATTTCTGCT
ACAATTTTGCTTTTATCCTCAGGACGACCGTGCTCCAGTACATGTTCGATTACATAACTTCCATATTGAT
CCTGTACCAGCTGCTCTGTGTGCTGGTGAAGCTCCTCTAAAATAGGGAGTGTCTGGTCAGGGAGACAGTG
CTCCAGGATTCTCTGAATCACTCGGCAGCCATAAGGATGTGTGGATAAGGCAAATACCTGTCCCTTAAAC
GCGTCGATGATAAATTGCAAAGACTGGGGCTGTACACATTCAATGCATTTCTGAACCACGTGATTGCCAT
TCTGATCTTTCACACACTTCAAGACATGGCCATCTAGTTCCCGAACCATCTCATTCTGCTGGTCTGAAGG
AATAAACTCAAGAGCTTTCTCGATAACACGGCTGCCATACATCTGTAGTGCCAATGACAGGACGTGGCCT
CGAATCCGTTCTGCCAAAGCCAGCTTCTGTTCAAGACTGCCAAATTCAAAGAACTTCTGAATGACGTAAT
TACC
